>Addgene plasmid #14725 | pCGN N-Ras 12D | addgene partial sequence | sequence record 21257 | 14725 with CMV-F
TTAGCGAGCTCGTTNGTGAACCGTCAGATCGCCTGGAGACGCCATCCACGCTGTTTTGACCTCCATAGAA
GACACCGGGACCGATCCAGCCTCCGGGGGATCTTGGTGGCGTGAAACTCCCGCACCTCTTCGGCCAGCGC
CTTGTAGAAGCGCGTATGGCTTCTAGCTATCCTTATGACGTGCCTGACTATGCCAGCCTGGGAGGACCTT
CTAGCGGATCCACCATGACTGAGTACAAACTGGTGGTGGTTGGAGCAGATGGTGTTGGGAAAAGCGCACT
GACAATCCAGCTAATCCAGAACCACTTTGTAGATGAATATGATCCCACCATAGAGGATTCTTACAGAAAA
CAAGTGGTTATAGATGGTGAAACCTGTTTGTTGGACATACTGGATACAGCTGGACAAGAAGAGTACAGTG
CCATGAGAGACCAATACATGAGGACAGGCGAAGGCTTCCTCTGTGTATTTGCCATCAATAATAGCAAGTC
ATTTGCGGATATTAACCTCTACAGGGAGCAGATTAAGCGAGTAAAAGACTCGGATGATGTACCTATGGTG
CTAGTGGGAAACAAGTGTGATTTGCCAACAAGGACAGTTGATACAAAACAAGCCCACGAACTGGCCAAGA
GTTACGGGATTCCATTCATTGAAACCTCAGCCAAGACCAGACAGGGTGTTGAAGATGCTTTTTACACACT
GGTAAGAGAAATACGCCAGTACCGATGAAAA
