[The description below was written by a language model from this plasmid's Addgene catalogue record.]
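Description:
pCGN N-Ras 12D is a mammalian expression plasmid built on the pCGN backbone (recorded as about 7.5 kb without insert) that carries human NRAS with a mutation at codon 12 to aspartate. Substitutions at glycine 12 of Ras proteins are classic oncogenic changes that impair GTP hydrolysis and leave the protein locked in its active, GTP-bound signalling state, so this construct provides a constitutively active form of N-Ras. The coding sequence was inserted by restriction cloning into a BamHI site, with BamHI retained at both ends, which places it in frame behind an HA epitope tag supplied by the backbone. The expressed protein is therefore N-terminally HA-tagged, allowing detection or immunoprecipitation with anti-HA antibodies and distinguishing it from endogenous Ras. An N-terminal tag also leaves the C-terminal CAAX motif free for the lipid modification that Ras membrane targeting depends on.

The record does not explicitly name the promoter, although the listing of a CMV forward primer for sequencing suggests that a CMV promoter lies upstream of the tagged insert. No feature table is available, so the origin of replication, polyadenylation signal and other backbone elements are not documented here. In bacteria the plasmid is maintained at high copy under ampicillin selection, and a hygromycin marker permits selection of stably transfected mammalian cells. It belongs to a set of Ras family expression vectors created for analysing Ras function, and is suited to transient or stable expression studies of activated N-Ras signalling, transformation and localisation.
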