Addgene plasmid #14725: pCGN N-Ras 12D
Depositing lab: Adrienne Cox. Depositing organization: University of North Carolina at Chapel Hill. Publication: Mammalian expression vectors for Ras family proteins: generation and use of expression constructs to analyze Ras family function. Fiordalisi JJ, Johnson RL 2nd, Ulku AS, Der CJ, Cox AD. Methods Enzymol. 2001;332:3-36. doi: 10.1016/s0076-6879(01)32189-4. PubMed 11305105.
Backbone
  Vector backbone: pCGN
  Backbone size w/o insert (bp): 7500
  Vector type: Mammalian Expression
  Selectable markers: Hygromycin
Growth in bacteria
  Bacterial resistance: Ampicillin, 100 μg/mL
  Growth temperature: 37°C
  Growth strain: DH5alpha
  Copy number: High Copy
Gene/Insert
  Gene/Insert name: N-ras
  Species: H. sapiens (human)
  Mutation: 12D
  Entrez Gene: NRAS (a.k.a. ALPS4, CMNS, KRAS, N-ras, NCMS, NRAS1, NS6)
  Tag / fusion protein: HA (N terminal on backbone)
  Cloning method: Restriction Enzyme; 5′ cloning site BamHI (not destroyed); 3′ cloning site BamHI (not destroyed)
  Sequencing primers: 5′ CMV-F
Resource information
  A portion of this plasmid was derived from a plasmid made by: Channing Der
Terms and licenses: Academic/Nonprofit Terms; Industry Terms: Not Available to Industry
How to cite: pCGN N-Ras 12D was a gift from Adrienne Cox (Addgene plasmid # 14725 ; http://n2t.net/addgene:14725 ; RRID:Addgene_14725)
